>Addgene plasmid #147975 | pAc5.1B-EGFP-DmCaf40-N63AF65AC69Y_X | depositor full sequence | sequence record 290422 | Full Sequence
CTTCAAGGAATTAATTCTATATTCTAAAAACACAAATGATACTTCTAAAAAAAATCATGAATGGCATCAA
CTCTGAATCAAATCTTTGCAGATGCACCTACTTCTCATTTCCACTGTCACATCATTTTTCCAGATCTCGC
TGCCTGTTATGTGGCCCACAAACCAAGACACGTTTTATGGCCATTAAAGCTGGCTGATCGTCGCCAAACA
CCAAATACATATCAATATGTACATTCGAGAAAGAAGCGATCAAAGAAGCGTCTTCGGGCGAGTAGGAGAA
TGCGGAGGAGAAGGAGAACGAGCTGATCTAGTATCTCTCCACAATCCAATGCCAACTGACCAACTGGCCA
TATTCGGAGCAATTTGAAGCCAATTTCCATCGCCTGGCGATCGCTCCATTCTTGGCTATATGTTTTTCAC
CGTTCCCGGGGCCATTTTCAAAGACTCGTCGGTAAGATAAGATTGTGTCACTCGCTGTCTCTCTTCATTT
GTCGAAGAATGCTGAGGAATTTCGCGATGACGTCGGCGAGTATTTTGAAGAATGAGAATAATTTGTATTT
ATACGAAAATCAGTTAGTGGAATTTTCTACAAAAACATGTTATCTATAGATAATTTTGTTGCAAAATATG
TTGACTATGACAAAGATTGTATGTATATACCTTTAATGTATTCTCATTTTCTTATGTATTTATAATGGCA
ATGATGATACTGATGATATTTTAAGATGATGCCAGACCACAGGCTGATTTCTGCGTCTTTTGCCGAACGC
AGTGCATGTGCGGTTGTTGTTTTTTGGAATAGTTTCAATTTTCGGACTGTCCGCTTTGATTTCAGTTTCT
TGGCTTATTCAAAAAGCAAAGTAAAGCCAAAAAAGCGAGATGGCAATACCAAATGCGGCAAAACGGTAGT
GGAAGGAAAGGGGTGCGGGGCAGCGGAAGGAAGGGTGGGGCGGGGCGTGGCGGGGTCTGTGGCTGGGCGC
GACGTCACCGACGTTGGAGCCACTCCTTTGACCATGTGTGCGTGTGTGTATTATTCGTGTCTCGCCACTC
GCCGGTTGTTTTTTTCTTTTTATCTCGCTCTCTCTAGCGCCATCTCGTACGCATGCTCAACGCACCGCAT
GTTGCCGTGTCCTTTATGCGTCATTTTGGCTCGAAATAGGCAATTATTTAAACAAAGATTAGTCAACGAA
AACGCTAAAATAAATAAGTCTACAATATGGTTACTTATTGCCATGTGTGTGCAGCCAACGATAGCAACAA
AAGCAACAACACAGTGGCTTTCCCTCTTTCACTTTTTGTTTGCAAGCGCGTGCGAGCAAGACGGCACGAC
CGGCAAACGCAATTACGCTGACAAAGAGCAGACGAAGTTTTGGCCGAAAAACATCAAGGCGCCTGATACG
AATGCATTTGCAATAACAATTGCGATATTTAATATTGTTTATGAAGCTGTTTGACTTCAAAACACACAAA
AAAAAAAATAAAACAAATTATTTGAAAGAGAATTAGGAATCGGACAGCTTATCGTTACGGGCTAACAGCA
CACCGAGACGAAATAGCTTACCTGACGTCACAGCCTCTGGAAGAACTGCCGCCAAGCAGAGAGAGAGAGA
AAAAGAGGGAGAGCAGCTTAGACCGCATGTGCTTGTGTGTGAGGCGTCTCTCTCTTCGTCTCCTGTTTGC
GCAAACGCATAGACTGCACTGAGAAAATCGATTACCTATTTTTTATGAATGAATATTTGCACTATTACTA
TTCAAAACTATTAAGATAGCAATCACATTCAATAGCCAAATACTATACCACCTGAGCGATGCAACGAAAT
GATCAATTTGAGCAAAAATGCTGCATATTTAGGACGGCATCATTATAGAAATGCTTCTTGCTGTGTACTT
TTCTCTCGTCTGGCAGCTGTTTCGCCGTTATTGTTAAAACCGGCTTAAGTTAGGTGTGTTTTCTACGACT
AGTGATGCCCCTACTAGAAGATGTGTGTTGCACAAATGTCCCTGAATAACCAATTTGAAGTGCAGATAGC
AGTAAACGTAAGCTAATATGAATATTATTTAACTGTAATGTTTTAATATCGCTGGACATTACTAATAAAC
CCACTATAAACACATGTACATATGTATGTTTTGGCATACAATGAGTAGTTGGGGAAAAAATGTGTAAAAG
CACCGTGACCATCACAGCATAAAGATAACCAGCTGAAGTATCGAATATGAGTAACCCCCAAATTGAATCA
CATGCCGCAACTGATAGGACCCATGGAAGTACACTCTTCATGGCGATATACAAGACACACACAAGCACGA
ACACCCAGTTGCGGAGGAAATTCTCCGTAAATGAAAACCCAATCGGCGAACAATTCATACCCATATATGG
TAAAAGTTTTGAACGCGACTTGAGAGCGGAGAGCATTGCGGCTGATAAGGTTTTAGCGCTAAGCGGGCTT
TATAAAACGGGCTGCGGGACCAGTTTTCATATCACTACCGTTTGAGTTCTTGTGCTGTGTGGATACTCCT
CCCGACACAAAGCCGCTCCATCAGCCAGCAGTCGTCTAATCCAGAGACCCCGGATCGGGGTACCAACATG
GTGAGCAAGGGCGAGGAGCTGTTCACCGGGGTGGTGCCCATCCTGGTCGAGCTGGACGGCGACGTAAACG
GCCACAAGTTCAGCGTGTCCGGCGAGGGCGAGGGCGATGCCACCTACGGCAAGCTGACCCTGAAGTTCAT
CTGCACCACCGGCAAGCTGCCCGTGCCCTGGCCCACCCTCGTGACCACCCTGACCTACGGCGTGCAGTGC
TTCAGCCGCTACCCCGACCACATGAAGCAGCACGACTTCTTCAAGTCCGCCATGCCCGAAGGCTACGTCC
AGGAGCGCACCATCTTCTTCAAGGACGACGGCAACTACAAGACCCGCGCCGAGGTGAAGTTCGAGGGCGA
CACCCTGGTGAACCGCATCGAGCTGAAGGGCATCGACTTCAAGGAGGACGGCAACATCCTGGGGCACAAG
CTGGAGTACAACTACAACAGCCACAACGTCTATATCATGGCCGACAAGCAGAAGAACGGCATCAAGGTGA
ACTTCAAGATCCGCCACAACATCGAGGACGGCAGCGTGCAGCTCGCCGACCACTACCAGCAGAACACCCC
CATCGGCGACGGCCCCGTGCTGCTGCCCGACAACCACTACCTGAGCACCCAGTCCGCCCTGAGCAAAGAC
CCCAACGAGAAGCGCGATCACATGGTCCTGCTGGAGTTCGTGACCGCCGCCGGGATCACTCTCGGCATGG
ACGAGCTGTACAAGCCAAGCTTAATTAAGATGAGTGCTCAACCGAGTCCGCATATGAATCCTCAGCAGCA
GCAGCAGCAGCAACAGCAGCAGCAGCAGACCGAGCAGGAGAAGGTGTACCAGTGGATCAATGAGCTGGCC
CATCCGGACACGCGTGAAACCGCTCTGCTCGAGCTAAGCAAGAAGCGTGAGACGGACCTGGCCCCCATGC
TGTGGGCCAGCGCCGGGACCGCCTACGCCCTGTTGCAGGAGATTGTTAACATCTACCCATCGATAACGCC
GCCCACTTTGACGGCCCACCAGTCGAACCGCGTGTGCAACGCCCTGGCGCTGCTGCAGTGCGTCGCCTCG
CACCCGGAGACTCGCACGGCCTTCCTGCAGGCCCAGATACCGCTGTACTTGTACCCTTTCTTGTCGACCA
CGTCCAAGACCAGGCCCTTCGAGTACTTGCGCCTGACCAGTTTGGGCGTGATTGGTGCTCTGGTCAAGAC
CGACGAACAGGAGGTGATCACCTTTCTGCTGACCACCGAGATCGTGCCCCTTTGTCTGAGCATCATGGAC
AGCGGATCGGAGCTGAGCAAGACTGTGGCCACTTTCATCATCCAGAAGATCCTGCTCGATGAGTCGGGTC
TGTCGTACATCTGCCAGACCTACGAACGCTTTTCGCACGTGGCCATCACCCTGGGCAAAATGGTCATCCA
GCTGGCGAAGGATCCATGCGCCCGGCTGTTGAAGCATGTGGTGCGCTGCTATCTGCGTCTTTCGGACAAT
ACACGCGCTCGCAAGGCCCTGGGACAGTGTCTGCCCGATCAGCTGCGTGACGGCACCTTTGCGCTGTGCC
TGCAAGAGGACAAGTCGACCAAGCAGTGGCTGCAGATGCTGCTCAAGAACCTGGAACTCGGCGCCACTCC
GCAGCAGATCGGCATGTCGCCACTGGGCTCCTAGTCTAGAGGGCCCGCGGTTCGAAGGTAAGCCTATCCC
TAACCCTCTCCTCGGTCTCGATTCTACGCGTACCGGTCATCATCACCATCACCATTGAGTTTAAACCCGC
TGATCAGCCTCGACTGTGCCTTCTAAGGCCTGAGCTCGCTGATCAGCCTCGATCGAGGATCCAGACATGA
TAAGATACATTGATGAGTTTGGACAAACCACAACTAGAATGCAGTGAAAAAAATGCTTTATTTGTGAAAT
TTGTGATGCTATTGCTTTATTTGTAACCATTATAAGCTGCAATAAACAAGTTAACAACAACAATTGCATT
CATTTTATGTTTCAGGTTCAGGGGGAGGTGTGGGAGGTTTTTTAAAGCAAGTAAAACCTCTACAAATGTG
GTATGGCTGATTATGATCAGTCGACCGATGCCCTTGAGAGCCTTCAACCCAGTCAGCTCCTTCCGGTGGG
CGCGGGGCATGACTATCGTCGCCGCACTTATGACTGTCTTCTTTATCATGCAACTCGTAGGACAGGTGCC
GGCAGCGCTCTGGGTCATTTTCGGCGAGGACCGCTTTCGCTGGAGCGCGACGATGATCGGCCTGTCGCTT
GCGGTATTCGGAATCTTGCACGCCCTCGCTCAAGCCTTCGTCACTGGTCCCGCCACCAAACGTTTCGGCG
AGAAGCAGGCCATTATCGCCGGCATGGCGGCCGACGCGCTGGGCTACGTCTTGCTGGCGTTCGCGACGCG
AGGCTGGATGGCCTTCCCCATTATGATTCTTCTCGCTTCCGGCGGCATCGGGATGCCCGCGTTGCAGGCC
ATGCTGTCCAGGCAGGTAGATGACGACCATCAGGGACAGCTTCAAGGATCGCTCGCGGCTCTTACCAGCC
AGCAAAAGGCCAGGAACCGTAAAAAGGCCGCGTTGCTGGCGTTTTTCCATAGGCTCCGCCCCCCTGACGA
GCATCACAAAAATCGACGCTCAAGTCAGAGGTGGCGAAACCCGACAGGACTATAAAGATACCAGGCGTTT
CCCCCTGGAAGCTCCCTCGTGCGCTCTCCTGTTCCGACCCTGCCGCTTACCGGATACCTGTCCGCCTTTC
TCCCTTCGGGAAGCGTGGCGCTTTCTCAATGCTCACGCTGTAGGTATCTCAGTTCGGTGTAGGTCGTTCG
CTCCAAGCTGGGCTGTGTGCACGAACCCCCCGTTCAGCCCGACCGCTGCGCCTTATCCGGTAACTATCGT
CTTGAGTCCAACCCGGTAAGACACGACTTATCGCCACTGGCAGCAGCCACTGGTAACAGGATTAGCAGAG
CGAGGTATGTAGGCGGTGCTACAGAGTTCTTGAAGTGGTGGCCTAACTACGGCTACACTAGAAGGACAGT
ATTTGGTATCTGCGCTCTGCTGAAGCCAGTTACCTTCGGAAAAAGAGTTGGTAGCTCTTGATCCGGCAAA
CAAACCACCGCTGGTAGCGGTGGTTTTTTTGTTTGCAAGCAGCAGATTACGCGCAGAAAAAAAGGATCTC
AAGAAGATCCTTTGATCTTTTCTACGGGGTCTGACGCTCAGTGGAACGAAAACTCACGTTAAGGGATTTT
GGTCATGAGATTATCAAAAAGGATCTTCACCTAGATCCTTTTAAATTAAAAATGAAGTTTTAAATCAATC
TAAAGTATATATGAGTAAACTTGGTCTGACAGTTACCAATGCTTAATCAGTGAGGCACCTATCTCAGCGA
TCTGTCTATTTCGTTCATCCATAGTTGCCTGACTCCCCGTCGTGTAGATAACTACGATACGGGAGGGCTT
ACCATCTGGCCCCAGTGCTGCAATGATACCGCGAGACCCACGCTCACCGGCTCCAGATTTATCAGCAATA
AACCAGCCAGCCGGAAGGGCCGAGCGCAGAAGTGGTCCTGCAACTTTATCCGCCTCCATCCAGTCTATTA
ATTGTTGCCGGGAAGCTAGAGTAAGTAGTTCGCCAGTTAATAGTTTGCGCAACGTTGTTGCCATTGCTGC
AGGCATCGTGGTGTCACGCTCGTCGTTTGGTATGGCTTCATTCAGCTCCGGTTCCCAACGATCAAGGCGA
GTTACATGATCCCCCATGTTGTGCAAAAAAGCGGTTAGCTCCTTCGGTCCTCCGATCGTTGTCAGAAGTA
AGTTGGCCGCAGTGTTATCACTCATGGTTATGGCAGCACTGCATAATTCTCTTACTGTCATGCCATCCGT
AAGATGCTTTTCTGTGACTGGTGAGTACTCAACCAAGTCATTCTGAGAATAGTGTATGCGGCGACCGAGT
TGCTCTTGCCCGGCGTCAACACGGGATAATACCGCGCCACATAGCAGAACTTTAAAAGTGCTCATCATTG
GAAAACGTTCTTCGGGGCGAAAACTCTCAAGGATCTTACCGCTGTTGAGATCCAGTTCGATGTAACCCAC
TCGTGCACCCAACTGATCTTCAGCATCTTTTACTTTCACCAGCGTTTCTGGGTGAGCAAAAACAGGAAGG
CAAAATGCCGCAAAAAAGGGAATAAGGGCGACACGGAAATGTTGAATACTCATACTCTTCCTTTTTCAAT
ATTATTGAAGCATTTATCAGGGTTATTGTCTCATGAGCGGATACATATTTGAATGTATTTAGAAAAATAA
ACAAATAGGGGTTCCGCGCACATTTCCCCGAAAAGTGCCACCTGACGTCTAAGAAACCATTATTATCATG
ACATTAACCTATAAAAATAGGCGTATCACGAGGCCCTTTCGT
Features (pLannotate 1.2.2; 10 found; start..end, strand, type, name):
     56..2568    +  promoter       Ac5 promoter: Drosophila melanogaster actin 5C promoter
   2588..3304    +  CDS            EGFP: EGFP is a basic (constitutively fluorescent) green fluorescent protein published in 1996, derived from Aequorea victoria. It is reported to be a rapidly-maturing weak dimer with moderate acid sensitivity.
   3392..4222    +  CDS            CNOT9 (fragment): CNOT9_HUMAN - Also known as RCD1, RQCD1. Experimental evidence at protein level: Swiss-Prot protein existence level 1. Component of the CCR4-NOT complex which is one of the major cellular mRNA deadenylases and is linked to various cellular processes including bulk mRNA degradation, miRNA-mediated repression, translational repression during translational initiation and general transcription regulation. Additional complex functions may be a consequence of its influence on mRNA expression. Involved in down- regulation of MYB- and JUN-dependent transcription. May play a role in cell differentiatio
   4257..4298    +  CDS            V5 tag: epitope tag from simian virus 5
   4398..4532    -  polyA_signal   SV40 poly(A) signal: SV40 polyadenylation signal
   4555..4639    -  CDS            large T antigen (fragment): large T antigen from SV40 (simian virus 40)
   4640..5110    +  CDS            TcR (fragment): tetracycline efflux protein; tet; confers resistance to tetracycline
   5154..5742    -  rep_origin     ori: high-copy-number ColE1/pMB1/pBR322/pUC origin of replication
   5913..6773    -  CDS            AmpR: β-lactamase; bla; confers resistance to ampicillin, carbenicillin, and related antibiotics
   6774..6878    -  promoter       AmpR promoter: bla
