[The description below was written by a language model from this plasmid's Addgene catalogue record and pLannotate feature annotations shown in this document.]
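Description:
pAc5.1B-EGFP-DmCaf40-N63AF65AC69Y_X is an insect-cell expression plasmid of about 7 kb that produces a GFP-tagged mutant of the Drosophila melanogaster Caf40 protein (gene Rcd-1/CG14213). The catalogue lists the backbone as unknown, although the name and the annotated parts point to a pAc5.1-type vector. It is maintained in E. coli through a ColE1/pUC-family origin and selected with ampicillin via the β-lactamase gene and its own promoter. The record calls it low copy, even though the annotated origin is of the type usually described as high copy. A fragment of a tetracycline-resistance gene and a small piece of SV40 large T antigen are also detected; these appear to be non-functional backbone remnants. No marker for selection in insect cells is annotated.

The expression unit is driven by the Drosophila actin 5C promoter, a strong constitutive promoter commonly used in fly cell lines. It is followed by an EGFP coding sequence and then the Caf40 open reading frame, so the protein would be made as an N-terminal EGFP fusion. The annotation tool labels this ORF as a fragment of human CNOT9, which reflects homology: Caf40 is the fly orthologue of this CCR4-NOT deadenylase complex subunit. The insert carries three substitutions, N63A, F65A and C69Y. A vector-encoded V5 epitope lies downstream, but the record does not show whether it is in frame or preceded by a stop codon. An SV40 polyadenylation signal is annotated after it, on the opposite strand.

The associated publication concerns W-binding pockets in CNOT9 and links between miRNA target recognition and silencing, so this mutant was probably used to test such interactions, though the record does not state what the substitutions do.
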