Addgene plasmid #147975: pAc5.1B-EGFP-DmCaf40-N63AF65AC69Y_X
Purpose: Insect Expression of DmCaf40-N63AF65AC69Y
Depositing lab: Elisa Izaurralde. Depositing organization: Max Planck Institute for Developmental Biology. Publication: A DDX6-CNOT1 complex and W-binding pockets in CNOT9 reveal direct links between miRNA target recognition and silencing. Chen Y, Boland A, Kuzuoglu-Ozturk D, Bawankar P, Loh B, Chang CT, Weichenrieder O, Izaurralde E. Mol Cell. 2014 Jun 5;54(5):737-50. doi: 10.1016/j.molcel.2014.03.034. Epub 2014 Apr 24. PubMed 24768540.
Backbone
  Vector backbone: Unknown
  Vector type: Insect Expression
Growth in bacteria
  Bacterial resistance: Ampicillin, 100 μg/mL
  Growth temperature: 37°C
  Growth strain: DH5alpha
  Copy number: Low Copy
Gene/Insert
  Gene/Insert name: DmCaf40-N63AF65AC69Y
  Species: D. melanogaster (fly)
  Entrez Gene: Rcd-1 (a.k.a. Dmel_CG14213, CAF40, CG14213, Caf40, Dmel\CG14213, Drcd-1)
  Cloning method: Unknown
Terms and licenses: Academic/Nonprofit Terms; Industry Terms: Not Available to Industry
Depositor comments: ORF extracted from NCBI:NM_167675.1 Plasmids from this collection were made available to the research community and donated after the lab closed. Please note that the sequence provided by the depositing laboratory may be theoretical/predicted or based on Sanger sequencing results. There may be discrepancies between sequencing results obtained by Addgene and the depositor sequence. If an Addgene verified sequence is not available, please contact before placing your order to request that our lab fully sequence the plasmid.
How to cite: pAc5.1B-EGFP-DmCaf40-N63AF65AC69Y_X was a gift from Elisa Izaurralde (Addgene plasmid # 147975 ; http://n2t.net/addgene:147975 ; RRID:Addgene_147975)
